Addgene plasmid #76595: CKMT2 gRNA (BRDN0001147363)
Purpose: 3rd generation lentiviral gRNA plasmid targeting human CKMT2
Depositing lab: John Doench & David Root. Depositing organization: Broad Institute. Publication: Optimized sgRNA design to maximize activity and minimize off-target effects of CRISPR-Cas9. Doench JG, Fusi N, Sullender M, Hegde M, Vaimberg EW, Donovan KF, Smith I, Tothova Z, Wilen C, Orchard R, Virgin HW, Listgarten J, Root DE. Nat Biotechnol. 2016 Jan 18. doi: 10.1038/nbt.3437. PubMed 26780180.
Backbone
  Vector backbone: lentiGuide-Puro
  Backbone manufacturer: Zhang Lab (Addgene plasmid # 52963)
  Vector type: Mammalian Expression, Lentiviral, CRISPR
  Selectable markers: Puromycin
Growth in bacteria
  Bacterial resistance: Ampicillin, 100 μg/mL
  Growth temperature: 37°C
  Growth strain: DH5alpha
  Copy number: High Copy
Gene/Insert
  Gene/Insert name: CKMT2 (alt names: CKMT2; NM_001099735.1)
  gRNA/shRNA sequence: AAATGAGGAGGATCACACCA
  Species: H. sapiens (human)
  Entrez Gene: CKMT2 (a.k.a. SMTCK)
  Promoter: hU6
  Cloning method: Unknown
  Sequencing primers: 5′ U6-F; 3′ pS2-R
Terms and licenses: Academic/Nonprofit Terms; Industry Terms: Not Available to Industry
Depositor comments: The gRNA was designed to target the following Genbank reference sequence(s): NM_001099735.1,NM_001099736.1,NM_001825.2. Note that this plasmid does NOT contain Cas9. It should be used in conjunction with lentiCas9-Blast (Addgene #52962) or otherwise with cell lines already expressing Cas9. Browse the full kinome gRNA library at http://www.addgene.org/pooled-library/broadgpp-human-kinome/ or visit http://www.broadinstitute.org/rnai/public/ for detailed protocols and information.
How to cite: CKMT2 gRNA (BRDN0001147363) was a gift from John Doench & David Root (Addgene plasmid # 76595 ; http://n2t.net/addgene:76595 ; RRID:Addgene_76595)
