[The description below was written by a language model from this plasmid's Addgene catalogue record and pLannotate feature annotations shown in this document.]
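Description:
CKMT2 gRNA (BRDN0001147363) is a third-generation lentiviral guide RNA plasmid built on the lentiGuide-Puro backbone and designed to target human CKMT2 (also known as SMTCK), the gene for mitochondrial creatine kinase 2. It is propagated in E. coli as a high-copy plasmid through a ColE1/pUC-type origin with ampicillin selection from the β-lactamase gene. The backbone also carries an f1 origin, an SV40 origin and poly(A) signal, and remnants of lac and phage promoter elements typical of its cloning-vector ancestry.

The lentiviral portion is arranged for Tat-independent, self-inactivating packaging. An RSV promoter drives a truncated HIV-1 5' LTR, followed by the Ψ packaging signal with a partial gag sequence, the Rev response element, and a central polypurine tract, and the unit ends in a ΔU3 3' LTR. Within this unit, a human U6 RNA polymerase III promoter expresses the CKMT2-specific spacer fused to the Streptococcus pyogenes Cas9 gRNA scaffold. Downstream, an EF-1α core promoter with its intron A drives puromycin N-acetyltransferase for selection of transduced mammalian cells, with a WPRE to enhance transcript expression.

The plasmid does not encode Cas9, so it is meant to be used with a separate Cas9 lentiviral vector or in cells that already express Cas9. The guide was designed against several CKMT2 reference transcripts and belongs to a human kinome gRNA collection associated with work on optimised sgRNA design for high on-target activity and reduced off-target effects. Its typical use is CRISPR knockout of CKMT2 in human cells.
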