Features (pLannotate 1.2.2; 29 found; start..end, strand, type, name):
     14..80      +  CDS            small t antigen (fragment): SV40 (simian virus 40) small t antigen
    106..317     +  promoter       EF-1α core promoter: core promoter for human elongation factor EF-1α
    318..1256    +  intron         EF-1α intron A: intron upstream of the start codon of human EF-1α
   1278..1877    +  CDS            PuroR (fragment): puromycin N-acetyltransferase; pac from Streptomyces; confers resistance to puromycin
   1893..2481    +  misc_feature   WPRE: woodchuck hepatitis virus posttranscriptional regulatory element
   2532..2551    +  misc_feature   cPPT/CTS (fragment): central polypurine tract and central termination sequence of HIV-1
   2553..2786    +  LTR            3' LTR (ΔU3): self-inactivating 3' long terminal repeat (LTR) from HIV-1
   2864..2985    +  polyA_signal   SV40 poly(A) signal: SV40 polyadenylation signal
   3025..3160    +  rep_origin     SV40 ori: SV40 origin of replication
   3181..3199    -  promoter       T7 promoter: promoter for bacteriophage T7 RNA polymerase
   3207..3362    +  CDS            lacZα (fragment): LacZα fragment of β-galactosidase; lacZ fragment
   3367..3795    +  rep_origin     f1 ori (sequence partly withheld): f1 bacteriophage origin of replication; arrow indicates direction of (+) strand synthesis
   3848..3952    +  promoter       AmpR promoter: bla
   3953..4813    +  CDS            AmpR: β-lactamase; bla; confers resistance to ampicillin, carbenicillin, and related antibiotics
   4984..5572    +  rep_origin     ori: high-copy-number ColE1/pMB1/pBR322/pUC origin of replication
   5755..5847    +  CDS            lacI (fragment): lac repressor; lacI; The lac repressor binds to the lac operator to inhibit transcription in E. coli. This inhibition can be relieved by adding lactose or isopropyl-β-D-thiogalactopyranoside (IPTG).
   5860..5881    +  protein_bind   CAP binding site: CAP binding activates transcription in the presence of cAMP. E. coli catabolite activator protein
   5896..5926    +  promoter       lac promoter: promoter for the E. coli lac operon
   5934..5950    +  protein_bind   lac operator: The lac repressor binds to the lac operator to inhibit transcription in E. coli. This inhibition can be relieved by adding lactose or isopropyl-β-D-thiogalactopyranoside (IPTG). lac repressor encoded by lacI
   5995..6013    +  promoter       T3 promoter: promoter for bacteriophage T3 RNA polymerase
   6041..6267    +  promoter       RSV promoter: Rous sarcoma virus enhancer/promoter
   6268..6448    +  LTR            5' LTR (truncated): truncated 5' long terminal repeat (LTR) from HIV-1
   6495..6620    +  misc_feature   HIV-1 Ψ: packaging signal of human immunodeficiency virus type 1
   6604..6967    +  CDS            HIV-1 gag (fragment): gag protein from human immunodeficiency virus 1; gag
   7113..7346    +  misc_feature   RRE: The Rev response element (RRE) of HIV-1 allows for Rev-dependent mRNA export from the nucleus to the cytoplasm.
   7723..7749    +  CDS            Rev (fragment): human immunodeficiency virus 1 (HIV-1) Rev protein; rev; enhances nuclear export of unspliced and incompletely spliced viral mRNAs
   7753..7993    +  promoter       U6 promoter: RNA polymerase III promoter for human U6 snRNA
   8023..8098    +  misc_RNA       gRNA scaffold: guide RNA scaffold for the Streptococcus pyogenes CRISPR/Cas9 system
   8154..8271    +  misc_feature   cPPT/CTS: central polypurine tract and central termination sequence of HIV-1
>Addgene plasmid #76595 | CKMT2 gRNA (BRDN0001147363) | addgene full sequence | sequence record 186136 | Addgene Assembled Sequence
CCCGGGTGCAAAGATGGATAAAGTTTTAAACAGAGAGGAATCTTTGCAGCTAATGGACCTTCTAGGTCTT
GAAAGGAGTGGGAATTGGCTCCGGTGCCCGTCAGTGGGCAGAGCGCACATCGCCCACAGTCCCCGAGAAG
TTGGGGGGAGGGGTCGGCAATTGATCCGGTGCCTAGAGAAGGTGGCGCGGGGTAAACTGGGAAAGTGATG
TCGTGTACTGGCTCCGCCTTTTTCCCGAGGGTGGGGGAGAACCGTATATAAGTGCAGTAGTCGCCGTGAA
CGTTCTTTTTCGCAACGGGTTTGCCGCCAGAACACAGGTAAGTGCCGTGTGTGGTTCCCGCGGGCCTGGC
CTCTTTACGGGTTATGGCCCTTGCGTGCCTTGAATTACTTCCACCTGGCTGCAGTACGTGATTCTTGATC
CCGAGCTTCGGGTTGGAAGTGGGTGGGAGAGTTCGAGGCCTTGCGCTTAAGGAGCCCCTTCGCCTCGTGC
TTGAGTTGAGGCCTGGCCTGGGCGCTGGGGCCGCCGCGTGCGAATCTGGTGGCACCTTCGCGCCTGTCTC
GCTGCTTTCGATAAGTCTCTAGCCATTTAAAATTTTTGATGACCTGCTGCGACGCTTTTTTTCTGGCAAG
ATAGTCTTGTAAATGCGGGCCAAGATCTGCACACTGGTATTTCGGTTTTTGGGGCCGCGGGCGGCGACGG
GGCCCGTGCGTCCCAGCGCACATGTTCGGCGAGGCGGGGCCTGCGAGCGCGGCCACCGAGAATCGGACGG
GGGTAGTCTCAAGCTGGCCGGCCTGCTCTGGTGCCTGGCCTCGCGCCGCCGTGTATCGCCCCGCCCTGGG
CGGCAAGGCTGGCCCGGTCGGCACCAGTTGCGTGAGCGGAAAGATGGCCGCTTCCCGGCCCTGCTGCAGG
GAGCTCAAAATGGAGGACGCGGCGCTCGGGAGAGCGGGCGGGTGAGTCACCCACACAAAGGAAAAGGGCC
TTTCCGTCCTCAGCCGTCGCTTCATGTGACTCCACGGAGTACCGGGCGCCGTCCAGGCACCTCGATTAGT
TCTCGAGCTTTTGGAGTACGTCGTCTTTAGGTTGGGGGGAGGGGTTTTATGCGATGGAGTTTCCCCACAC
TGAGTGGGTGGAGACTGAAGTTAGGCCAGCTTGGCACTTGATGTAATTCTCCTTGGAATTTGCCCTTTTT
GAGTTTGGATCTTGGTTCATTCTCAAGCCTCAGACAGTGGTTCAAAGTTTTTTTCTTCCATTTCAGGTGT
CGTGACGTACGGCCACCATGACCGAGTACAAGCCCACGGTGCGCCTCGCCACCCGCGACGACGTCCCCAG
GGCCGTACGCACCCTCGCCGCCGCGTTCGCCGACTACCCCGCCACGCGCCACACCGTCGATCCGGACCGC
CACATCGAGCGGGTCACCGAGCTGCAAGAACTCTTCCTCACGCGCGTCGGGCTCGACATCGGCAAGGTGT
GGGTCGCGGACGACGGCGCCGCCGTGGCGGTCTGGACCACGCCGGAGAGCGTCGAAGCGGGGGCGGTGTT
CGCCGAGATCGGCCCGCGCATGGCCGAGTTGAGCGGTTCCCGGCTGGCCGCGCAGCAACAGATGGAAGGC
CTCCTGGCGCCGCACCGGCCCAAGGAGCCCGCGTGGTTCCTGGCCACCGTCGGAGTCTCGCCCGACCACC
AGGGCAAGGGTCTGGGCAGCGCCGTCGTGCTCCCCGGAGTGGAGGCGGCCGAGCGCGCCGGGGTGCCCGC
CTTCCTGGAGACCTCCGCGCCCCGCAACCTCCCCTTCTACGAGCGGCTCGGCTTCACCGTCACCGCCGAC
GTCGAGGTGCCCGAAGGACCGCGCACCTGGTGCATGACCCGCAAGCCCGGTGCCTGAACGCGTTAAGTCG
ACAATCAACCTCTGGATTACAAAATTTGTGAAAGATTGACTGGTATTCTTAACTATGTTGCTCCTTTTAC
GCTATGTGGATACGCTGCTTTAATGCCTTTGTATCATGCTATTGCTTCCCGTATGGCTTTCATTTTCTCC
TCCTTGTATAAATCCTGGTTGCTGTCTCTTTATGAGGAGTTGTGGCCCGTTGTCAGGCAACGTGGCGTGG
TGTGCACTGTGTTTGCTGACGCAACCCCCACTGGTTGGGGCATTGCCACCACCTGTCAGCTCCTTTCCGG
GACTTTCGCTTTCCCCCTCCCTATTGCCACGGCGGAACTCATCGCCGCCTGCCTTGCCCGCTGCTGGACA
GGGGCTCGGCTGTTGGGCACTGACAATTCCGTGGTGTTGTCGGGGAAATCATCGTCCTTTCCTTGGCTGC
TCGCCTGTGTTGCCACCTGGATTCTGCGCGGGACGTCCTTCTGCTACGTCCCTTCGGCCCTCAATCCAGC
GGACCTTCCTTCCCGCGGCCTGCTGCCGGCTCTGCGGCCTCTTCCGCGTCTTCGCCTTCGCCCTCAGACG
AGTCGGATCTCCCTTTGGGCCGCCTCCCCGCGTCGACTTTAAGACCAATGACTTACAAGGCAGCTGTAGA
TCTTAGCCACTTTTTAAAAGAAAAGGGGGGACTGGAAGGGCTAATTCACTCCCAACGAAGACAAGATCTG
CTTTTTGCTTGTACTGGGTCTCTCTGGTTAGACCAGATCTGAGCCTGGGAGCTCTCTGGCTAACTAGGGA
ACCCACTGCTTAAGCCTCAATAAAGCTTGCCTTGAGTGCTTCAAGTAGTGTGTGCCCGTCTGTTGTGTGA
CTCTGGTAACTAGAGATCCCTCAGACCCTTTTAGTCAGTGTGGAAAATCTCTAGCAGTACGTATAGTAGT
TCATGTCATCTTATTATTCAGTATTTATAACTTGCAAAGAAATGAATATCAGAGAGTGAGAGGAACTTGT
TTATTGCAGCTTATAATGGTTACAAATAAAGCAATAGCATCACAAATTTCACAAATAAAGCATTTTTTTC
ACTGCATTCTAGTTGTGGTTTGTCCAAACTCATCAATGTATCTTATCATGTCTGGCTCTAGCTATCCCGC
CCCTAACTCCGCCCATCCCGCCCCTAACTCCGCCCAGTTCCGCCCATTCTCCGCCCCATGGCTGACTAAT
TTTTTTTATTTATGCAGAGGCCGAGGCCGCCTCGGCCTCTGAGCTATTCCAGAAGTAGTGAGGAGGCTTT
TTTGGAGGCCTAGGGACGTACCCAATTCGCCCTATAGTGAGTCGTATTACGCGCGCTCACTGGCCGTCGT
TTTACAACGTCGTGACTGGGAAAACCCTGGCGTTACCCAACTTAATCGCCTTGCAGCACATCCCCCTTTC
GCCAGCTGGCGTAATAGCGAAGAGGCCCGCACCGATCGCCCTTCCCAACAGTTGCGCAGCCTGAATGGCG
AATGGG
[124 nt withheld, positions 3367-3490]
C
[91 nt withheld, positions 3492-3582]
A
[49 nt withheld, positions 3584-3632]
CCTTTGACGTTGGAGTCCACGTTCTTT
[37 nt withheld, positions 3660-3696]
ACCCTATCTCGGTCTATTCTTTTGATTTATAAGGGATTTTGCCGATTTCGGCCTATTGGTTAAAAAATGA
GCTGATTTAACAAAAATTTAACGCGAATTTTAACAAAATATTAACGCTTACAATTTAGGTGGCACTTTTC
GGGGAAATGTGCGCGGAACCCCTATTTGTTTATTTTTCTAAATACATTCAAATATGTATCCGCTCATGAG
ACAATAACCCTGATAAATGCTTCAATAATATTGAAAAAGGAAGAGTATGAGTATTCAACATTTCCGTGTC
GCCCTTATTCCCTTTTTTGCGGCATTTTGCCTTCCTGTTTTTGCTCACCCAGAAACGCTGGTGAAAGTAA
AAGATGCTGAAGATCAGTTGGGTGCACGAGTGGGTTACATCGAACTGGATCTCAACAGCGGTAAGATCCT
TGAGAGTTTTCGCCCCGAAGAACGTTTTCCAATGATGAGCACTTTTAAAGTTCTGCTATGTGGCGCGGTA
TTATCCCGTATTGACGCCGGGCAAGAGCAACTCGGTCGCCGCATACACTATTCTCAGAATGACTTGGTTG
AGTACTCACCAGTCACAGAAAAGCATCTTACGGATGGCATGACAGTAAGAGAATTATGCAGTGCTGCCAT
AACCATGAGTGATAACACTGCGGCCAACTTACTTCTGACAACGATCGGAGGACCGAAGGAGCTAACCGCT
TTTTTGCACAACATGGGGGATCATGTAACTCGCCTTGATCGTTGGGAACCGGAGCTGAATGAAGCCATAC
CAAACGACGAGCGTGACACCACGATGCCTGTAGCAATGGCAACAACGTTGCGCAAACTATTAACTGGCGA
ACTACTTACTCTAGCTTCCCGGCAACAATTAATAGACTGGATGGAGGCGGATAAAGTTGCAGGACCACTT
CTGCGCTCGGCCCTTCCGGCTGGCTGGTTTATTGCTGATAAATCTGGAGCCGGTGAGCGTGGGTCTCGCG
GTATCATTGCAGCACTGGGGCCAGATGGTAAGCCCTCCCGTATCGTAGTTATCTACACGACGGGGAGTCA
GGCAACTATGGATGAACGAAATAGACAGATCGCTGAGATAGGTGCCTCACTGATTAAGCATTGGTAACTG
TCAGACCAAGTTTACTCATATATACTTTAGATTGATTTAAAACTTCATTTTTAATTTAAAAGGATCTAGG
TGAAGATCCTTTTTGATAATCTCATGACCAAAATCCCTTAACGTGAGTTTTCGTTCCACTGAGCGTCAGA
CCCCGTAGAAAAGATCAAAGGATCTTCTTGAGATCCTTTTTTTCTGCGCGTAATCTGCTGCTTGCAAACA
AAAAAACCACCGCTACCAGCGGTGGTTTGTTTGCCGGATCAAGAGCTACCAACTCTTTTTCCGAAGGTAA
CTGGCTTCAGCAGAGCGCAGATACCAAATACTGTTCTTCTAGTGTAGCCGTAGTTAGGCCACCACTTCAA
GAACTCTGTAGCACCGCCTACATACCTCGCTCTGCTAATCCTGTTACCAGTGGCTGCTGCCAGTGGCGAT
AAGTCGTGTCTTACCGGGTTGGACTCAAGACGATAGTTACCGGATAAGGCGCAGCGGTCGGGCTGAACGG
GGGGTTCGTGCACACAGCCCAGCTTGGAGCGAACGACCTACACCGAACTGAGATACCTACAGCGTGAGCT
ATGAGAAAGCGCCACGCTTCCCGAAGGGAGAAAGGCGGACAGGTATCCGGTAAGCGGCAGGGTCGGAACA
GGAGAGCGCACGAGGGAGCTTCCAGGGGGAAACGCCTGGTATCTTTATAGTCCTGTCGGGTTTCGCCACC
TCTGACTTGAGCGTCGATTTTTGTGATGCTCGTCAGGGGGGCGGAGCCTATGGAAAAACGCCAGCAACGC
GGCCTTTTTACGGTTCCTGGCCTTTTGCTGGCCTTTTGCTCACATGTTCTTTCCTGCGTTATCCCCTGAT
TCTGTGGATAACCGTATTACCGCCTTTGAGTGAGCTGATACCGCTCGCCGCAGCCGAACGACCGAGCGCA
GCGAGTCAGTGAGCGAGGAAGCGGAAGAGCGCCCAATACGCAAACCGCCTCTCCCCGCGCGTTGGCCGAT
TCATTAATGCAGCTGGCACGACAGGTTTCCCGACTGGAAAGCGGGCAGTGAGCGCAACGCAATTAATGTG
AGTTAGCTCACTCATTAGGCACCCCAGGCTTTACACTTTATGCTTCCGGCTCGTATGTTGTGTGGAATTG
TGAGCGGATAACAATTTCACACAGGAAACAGCTATGACCATGATTACGCCAAGCGCGCAATTAACCCTCA
CTAAAGGGAACAAAAGCTGGAGCTGCAAGCTTAATGTAGTCTTATGCAATACTCTTGTAGTCTTGCAACA
TGGTAACGATGAGTTAGCAACATGCCTTACAAGGAGAGAAAAAGCACCGTGCATGCCGATTGGTGGAAGT
AAGGTGGTACGATCGTGCCTTATTAGGAAGGCAACAGACGGGTCTGACATGGATTGGACGAACCACTGAA
TTGCCGCATTGCAGAGATATTGTATTTAAGTGCCTAGCTCGATACATAAACGGGTCTCTCTGGTTAGACC
AGATCTGAGCCTGGGAGCTCTCTGGCTAACTAGGGAACCCACTGCTTAAGCCTCAATAAAGCTTGCCTTG
AGTGCTTCAAGTAGTGTGTGCCCGTCTGTTGTGTGACTCTGGTAACTAGAGATCCCTCAGACCCTTTTAG
TCAGTGTGGAAAATCTCTAGCAGTGGCGCCCGAACAGGGACTTGAAAGCGAAAGGGAAACCAGAGGAGCT
CTCTCGACGCAGGACTCGGCTTGCTGAAGCGCGCACGGCAAGAGGCGAGGGGCGGCGACTGGTGAGTACG
CCAAAAATTTTGACTAGCGGAGGCTAGAAGGAGAGAGATGGGTGCGAGAGCGTCAGTATTAAGCGGGGGA
GAATTAGATCGCGATGGGAAAAAATTCGGTTAAGGCCAGGGGGAAAGAAAAAATATAAATTAAAACATAT
AGTATGGGCAAGCAGGGAGCTAGAACGATTCGCAGTTAATCCTGGCCTGTTAGAAACATCAGAAGGCTGT
AGACAAATACTGGGACAGCTACAACCATCCCTTCAGACAGGATCAGAAGAACTTAGATCATTATATAATA
CAGTAGCAACCCTCTATTGTGTGCATCAAAGGATAGAGATAAAAGACACCAAGGAAGCTTTAGACAAGAT
AGAGGAAGAGCAAAACAAAAGTAAGACCACCGCACAGCAAGCGGCCGCTGATCTTCAGACCTGGAGGAGG
AGATATGAGGGACAATTGGAGAAGTGAATTATATAAATATAAAGTAGTAAAAATTGAACCATTAGGAGTA
GCACCCACCAAGGCAAAGAGAAGAGTGGTGCAGAGAGAAAAAAGAGCAGTGGGAATAGGAGCTTTGTTCC
TTGGGTTCTTGGGAGCAGCAGGAAGCACTATGGGCGCAGCGTCAATGACGCTGACGGTACAGGCCAGACA
ATTATTGTCTGGTATAGTGCAGCAGCAGAACAATTTGCTGAGGGCTATTGAGGCGCAACAGCATCTGTTG
CAACTCACAGTCTGGGGCATCAAGCAGCTCCAGGCAAGAATCCTGGCTGTGGAAAGATACCTAAAGGATC
AACAGCTCCTGGGGATTTGGGGTTGCTCTGGAAAACTCATTTGCACCACTGCTGTGCCTTGGAATGCTAG
TTGGAGTAATAAATCTCTGGAACAGATTTGGAATCACACGACCTGGATGGAGTGGGACAGAGAAATTAAC
AATTACACAAGCTTAATACACTCCTTAATTGAAGAATCGCAAAACCAGCAAGAAAAGAATGAACAAGAAT
TATTGGAATTAGATAAATGGGCAAGTTTGTGGAATTGGTTTAACATAACAAATTGGCTGTGGTATATAAA
ATTATTCATAATGATAGTAGGAGGCTTGGTAGGTTTAAGAATAGTTTTTGCTGTACTTTCTATAGTGAAT
AGAGTTAGGCAGGGATATTCACCATTATCGTTTCAGACCCACCTCCCAACCCCGAGGGGACCCAGAGAGG
GCCTATTTCCCATGATTCCTTCATATTTGCATATACGATACAAGGCTGTTAGAGAGATAATTAGAATTAA
TTTGACTGTAAACACAAAGATATTAGTACAAAATACGTGACGTAGAAAGTAATAATTTCTTGGGTAGTTT
GCAGTTTTAAAATTATGTTTTAAAATGGACTATCATATGCTTACCGTAACTTGAAAGTATTTCGATTTCT
TGGCTTTATATATCTTGTGGAAAGGACGAAACACCGAAATGAGGAGGATCACACCAGTTTTAGAGCTAGA
AATAGCAAGTTAAAATAAGGCTAGTCCGTTATCAACTTGAAAAAGTGGCACCGAGTCGGTGCTTTTTTAA
GCTTGGCGTAACTAGATCTTGAGACAAATGGCAGTATTCATCCACAATTTTAAAAGAAAAGGGGGGATTG
GGGGGTACAGTGCAGGGGAAAGAATAGTAGACATAATAGCAACAGACATACAAACTAAAGAATTACAAAA
ACAAATTACAAAAATTCAAAATTTTCGGGTTTATTACAGGGACAGCAGAGATCCACTTTGGCGCCGGCTC
GAGGGGG
