>Addgene plasmid #76595 | CKMT2 gRNA (BRDN0001147363) | depositor partial sequence | sequence record 144055 | Target Sequence
AAATGAGGAGGATCACACCA
