>Addgene plasmid #76595 | CKMT2 gRNA (BRDN0001147363) | addgene partial sequence | sequence record 186135 | hU6-F
TAGAAAGTAATAATTTCTTGGGTAGTTTGCAGTTTTAAAATTATGTTTTAAAATGGACTATCATATGCTT
ACCGTAACTTGAAAGTATTTCGATTTCTTGGCTTTATATATCTTGTGGAAAGGACGAAACACCGAAATGA
GGAGGATCACACCAGTTTTAGAGCTAGAAATAGCAAGTTAAAATAAGGCTAGTCCGTTATCAACTTGAAA
AAGTGGCACCGAGTCGGTGCTTTTTTAAGCTTGGCGTAACTAGATCTTGAGACAAATGGCAGTATTCATC
CACAATTTTAAAAGAAAAGGGGGGATTGGGGGGTACAGTGCAGGGGAAAGAATAGTAGACATAATAGCAA
CAGACATACAAACTAAAGAATTACAAAAACAAATTACAAAAATTCAAAATTTTCGGGTTTATTACAGGGA
CAGCAGAGATCCACTTTGGCGCCGGCTCGAGGGGGCCCGGGTGCAAAGATGGATAAAGTTTTAAACAGAG
AGGAATCTTTGCAGCTAATGGACCTTCTAGGTCTTGAAAGGAGTGGGAATTGGCTCCGGTGCCCGTCAGT
GGGCAGAGCG
